>Addgene plasmid #235927 | pME_Cp_0_5_041_ycf12_3'UTR_Cr | addgene full sequence | sequence record 471503 | Addgene NGS Result
ACATGTTCTTTCCTGCGTTATCCCCTGATTCTGTGGATAACCGTATTACCGCCTTTGAGTGAGCTGATAC
CGCTCGCCGCAGCCGAACGACCGAGCGCAGCGAGTCAGTGAGCGAGGAAGCCTGCATAACGCGAAGTAAT
CTTTTCGGTTTTAAAGAAAAAGGGCAGGGTGGTGACACCTTGCCCTTTTTTGCCGGACTGCAGCGGCCGC
TACTAGTCGCGATGAGTGGTCTCAAGCGGTTGATCTCCAATATTGTTTCTTAGTCATTAACTTTAAAGAT
TGTCACAAACAGCCTTTATATGACCATAAAGATATAAACTTCGAATACATAATAAATACGTTCAAGAAGC
TGCTATGCAGATTAAAGTAAGCTATTTATAAGTGTTAATGTGTGTTTGTGAACAAAATTTTTCTTTGTTA
TTAAGAAGTATGTATGTACCCGAAAGTCTAAACGTCACTTTCAGGTACATACATTTTATAAGGCTAGCAA
TTGCTATGCTATTTTAAATTAAGCCGAGACCACTCATCGCTCTAGAAGCGGCCGCGAATTCCAGAAATCA
TCCTTAGCGAAAGCTAAGGATTTTTTTTATCTGAAATTCTGCCTCGTGATACGCCTATTTTTATAGGTTA
ATGTCATGATAATAATGGTTTCTTAGACGTCAGGTGGCACTCGAGTTGATCGGGCACGTAAGAGGTTCCA
ACTTTCACCATAATGAAATAAGATCACTACCGGGCGTATTTTTTGAGTTATCGAGATTTTCAGGAGCTAA
GGAAGCTAAAATGGAGAAAAAAATCACTGGATATACCACCGTTGATATATCCCAATGGCATCGTAAAGAA
CATTTTGAGGCATTTCAGTCAGTTGCTCAATGTACCTATAACCAGACCGTTCAGCTGGATATTACGGCCT
TTTTAAAGACCGTAAAGAAAAATAAGCACAAGTTTTATCCGGCCTTTATTCACATTCTTGCCCGCCTGAT
GAATGCTCATCCGGAATTTCGTATGGCAATGAAAGACGGTGAGCTGGTGATATGGGATAGTGTTCACCCT
TGTTACACCGTTTTCCATGAGCAAACTGAAACGTTTTCATCACTCTGGAGTGAATACCACGACGATTTCC
GGCAGTTTCTACACATATATTCGCAAGATGTGGCGTGTTACGGTGAAAACCTGGCCTATTTCCCTAAAGG
GTTTATTGAGAATATGTTTTTCGTATCAGCCAATCCCTGGGTGAGTTTCACCAGTTTTGATTTAAACGTG
GCCAATATGGACAACTTCTTCGCCCCCGTTTTCACCATGGGCAAATATTATACGCAAGGCGACAAGGTGC
TGATGCCGCTGGCGATTCAGGTTCATCATGCCGTTTGTGATGGCTTCCATGTCGGCAGAATGCTTAATGA
ATTACAACAGTACTGCGACGAGTGGCAGGGCGGGGCGTAATTTGATATCGAGCTCGCTTGGACTCCTGTT
GATAGATCCAGTAATGACCTCAGAACTCCATCTGGATTTGTTCAGAACGCTCGGTTGCCGCCGGGCGTTT
TTTATTGGTGAGAATCCAAGCCTCGAGCTGTCAGACCAAGTTTACTCATATATACTTTAGATTGATTTAA
AACTTCATTTTTAATTTAAAAGGATCTAGGTGAAGATCCTTTTTGATAATCTCATGACCAAAATCCCTTA
ACGTGAGTTTTCGTTCCACTGAGCGTCAGACCCCGTAGAAAAGATCAAAGGATCTTCTTGAGATCCTTTT
TTTCTGCGCGTAATCTGCTGCTTGCAAACAAAAAAACCACCGCTACCAGCGGTGGTTTGTTTGCCGGATC
AAGAGCTACCAACTCTTTTTCCGAAGGTAACTGGCTTCAGCAGAGCGCAGATACCAAATACTGTTCTTCT
AGTGTAGCCGTAGTTAGGCCACCACTTCAAGAACTCTGTAGCACCGCCTACATACCTCGCTCTGCTAATC
CTGTTACCAGTGGCTGCTGCCAGTGGCGATAAGTCGTGTCTTACCGGGTTGGACTCAAGACGATAGTTAC
CGGATAAGGCGCAGCGGTCGGGCTGAACGGGGGGTTCGTGCACACAGCCCAGCTTGGAGCGAACGACCTA
CACCGAACTGAGATACCTACAGCGTGAGCTATGAGAAAGCGCCACGCTTCCCGAAGGGAGAAAGGCGGAC
AGGTATCCGGTAAGCGGCAGGGTCGGAACAGGAGAGCGCACGAGGGAGCTTCCAGGGGGAAACGCCTGGT
ATCTTTATAGTCCTGTCGGGTTTCGCCACCTCTGACTTGAGCGTCGATTTTTGTGATGCTCGTCAGGGGG
GCGGAGCCTGTGGAAAAACGCCAGCAACGCGGCCTTTTTACGGTTCCTGGCCTTTTGCTGGCCTTTTGCT
C
Features (pLannotate 1.2.2; 9 found; start..end, strand, type, name):
      1..121     +  rep_origin     RSF ori (fragment): Plasmids containing the RSF 1030 origin of replication can be propagated in E. coli cells that contain additional plasmids with compatible origins.
    140..197     -  terminator     his operon terminator: This putative transcriptin terminator from the E. coli his operon has a 2-bp deletion introduced during synthesis. Its efficiency has not been determined.
    198..217     -  misc_feature   BioBrick suffix: universal suffix for all parts
    530..551     -  misc_feature   BioBrick prefix: BioBrick prefix for parts that do not start with "ATG"
    554..597     +  terminator     bacterial terminator: putative bacterial transcription terminator
    683..780     +  promoter       cat promoter: promoter of the E. coli cat gene encoding chloramphenicol acetyltransferase
    781..1437    +  CDS            cat: CAT_ECOLX - Experimental evidence at protein level: Swiss-Prot protein existence level 1. This enzyme is an effector of chloramphenicol resistance in bacteria. From Escherichia coli. This protein is used as a marker in many commonly used cloning vectors, such as pACYC184.
   1461..1555    +  terminator     lambda t0 terminator: transcription terminator from phage lambda
   1738..2326    +  rep_origin     ori: high-copy-number ColE1/pMB1/pBR322/pUC origin of replication
