[The description below was written by a language model from this plasmid's Addgene catalogue record and pLannotate feature annotations shown in this document.]
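Description:
pME_Cp_0_5_041_ycf12_3'UTR_Cr is a small synthetic-biology part plasmid (2,381 bp in the sequenced record) from a modular cloning toolkit for engineering the chloroplast of Chlamydomonas reinhardtii. It is built on the pME_Cp_UAV_GFP backbone, whose name suggests a universal acceptor vector with a GFP placeholder that the incoming part replaces, although the record does not say this explicitly. The plasmid is maintained in E. coli at high copy through a ColE1/pUC-type origin. It is selected with chloramphenicol via a cat gene driven by its native cat promoter and followed by the lambda t0 terminator. The annotation also picks up a short fragment resembling the RSF origin, which is probably only a partial match rather than a functional second replicon.

The payload is a roughly 280 bp fragment carrying the 3' untranslated region of the C. reinhardtii chloroplast gene ycf12. It was inserted with BsaI, and both sites were destroyed during cloning, as is typical of Golden Gate-style assembly. The insert itself is not annotated in the feature table, but it fits the unannotated interval between the BioBrick suffix and prefix sequences. That interval is insulated on either side by bacterial transcription terminators, namely the his operon terminator and a putative bacterial terminator.

In chloroplasts, 3'UTRs generally act in transcript processing and stabilisation rather than as efficient terminators. This part therefore appears intended as an interchangeable regulatory element placed downstream of a coding sequence when building chloroplast expression cassettes. The plasmid has no promoter, coding sequence or algal selection marker of its own, so it serves as a stored building block for higher-level assemblies rather than as a transformation vector.
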