Addgene plasmid #235927: pME_Cp_0_5_041_ycf12_3'UTR_Cr
Purpose: ycf12 3'UTR Chlamydomonas reinhardtii
Depositing lab: Tobias Erb. Depositing organization: Max Planck Institute for Terrestrial Microbiology. Publication: A modular high-throughput approach for advancing synthetic biology in the chloroplast of Chlamydomonas. Inckemann RM, Chotel T, Burgis M, Brinkmann CK, Andreas L, Baumann J, Sharma P, Klose M, Barrett J, Ries F, Paczia N, Glatter T, Mackinder LCM, Willmund F, Erb TJ. Nat Plants. 2025 Nov;11(11):2332-2349. doi: 10.1038/s41477-025-02126-2. Epub 2025 Nov 3. PubMed 41184475.
Backbone
  Vector backbone: pME_Cp_UAV_GFP
  Backbone size w/o insert (bp): 2101
  Vector type: Synthetic Biology
Growth in bacteria
  Bacterial resistance: Chloramphenicol, 25 μg/mL
  Growth temperature: 37°C
  Growth strain: DH5alpha
  Copy number: High Copy
Gene/Insert
  Gene/Insert name: ycf12 3'UTR
  Species: Chlamydomonas reinhardtii
  Insert size (bp): 280
  Cloning method: Restriction Enzyme; 5′ cloning site BsaI (destroyed during cloning); 3′ cloning site BsaI (destroyed during cloning)
  Sequencing primers: 5′ CGTATCACGAGGCAGAATTTC; 3′ CCTGCATAACGCGAAGTAATC
Terms and licenses: Academic/Nonprofit Terms; Industry Terms: Not Available to Industry
Depositor comments: Please visit https://doi.org/10.1101/2024.05.08.593163 for bioRxiv preprint.
How to cite: pME_Cp_0_5_041_ycf12_3'UTR_Cr was a gift from Tobias Erb (Addgene plasmid # 235927 ; http://n2t.net/addgene:235927 ; RRID:Addgene_235927)
